>Addgene plasmid #237581 | pMIHP-16234 C.FLAG.V5 | addgene full sequence | sequence record 477160 | Addgene NGS Result
TTTTCCCAGTCACGACGTTGTAAAACGACGGCGCAAGGAATGGTGCATGCAAGGAGATGGCGCCCAACAG
TCCCCCGGCCACGGGGCCTGCCACCATACCCACGCCGAAACAAGCGCTCATGAGCCCGAAGTGGCGAGCC
CGATCTTCCCCATCGGTGATGTCGGCGATATAGGCGCCAGCAACCGCACCTGTGGCGCCGGTGATGCCGG
CCACGATGCGTCCGGCGTAGAGGCGATTAGTCCAATTTGTTAAAGACAGGATATCAGTGGTCCAGGCTCT
AGTTTTGACTCAACAATATCACCAGCTGAAGCCTATAGAGTACGAGCCATAGATAAAATAAAAGATTTTA
TTTAGTCTCCAGAAAAAGGGGGGAATGAAAGACCCCACCTGTAGGTTTGGCAAGCTAGCTTAAGTAACGC
CATTTTGCAAGGCATGGAAAATACATAACTGAGAATAGAGAAGTTCAGATCAAGGTTAGGAACAGAGAGA
CAGCAGAATATGGGCCAAACAGGATATCTGTGGTAAGCAGTTCCTGCCCCGGCTCAGGGCCAAGAACAGA
TGGTCCCCAGATGCGGTCCCGCCCTCAGCAGTTTCTAGAGAACCATCAGATGTTTCCAGGGTGCCCCAAG
GACCTGAAATGACCCTGTGCCTTATTTGAACTAACCAATCAGTTCGCTTCTCGCTTCTGTTCGCGCGCTT
CTGCTCCCCGAGCTCAATAAAAGAGCCCACAACCCCTCACTCGGCGCGCCAGTCCTCCGATAGACTGCGT
CGCCCGGGTACCCGTATTCCCAATAAAGCCTCTTGCTGTTTGCATCCGAATCGTGGACTCGCTGATCCTT
GGGAGGGTCTCCTCAGATTGATTGACTGCCCACCTCGGGGGTCTTTCATTTGGAGGTTCCACCGAGATTT
GGAGACCCCTGCCCAGGGACCACCGACCCCCCCGCCGGGAGGTAAGCTGGCCAGCGGTCGTTTCGTGTCT
GTCTCTGTCTTTGTGCGTGTTTGTGCCGGCATCTAATGTTTGCGCCTGCGTCTGTACTAGTTAGCTAACT
AGCTCTGTATCTGGCGGACCCGTGGTGGAACTGACGAGTTCTGAACACCCGGCCGCAACCCTGGGAGACG
TCCCAGGGACTTTGGGGGCCGTTTTTGTGGCCCGACCTGAGGAAGGGAGTCGATGTGGAATCCGACCCCG
TCAGGATATGTGGTTCTGGTAGGAGACGAGAACCTAAAACAGTTCCCGCCTCCGTCTGAATTTTTGCTTT
CGGTTTGGAACCGAAGCCGCGCGTCTTGTCTGCTGCAGCGCTGCAGCATCGTTCTGTGTTGTCTCTGTCT
GACTGTGTTTCTGTATTTGTCTGAAAATTAGGGCCAGACTGTTACCACTCCCTTAAGTTTGACCTTAGGT
CACTGGAAAGATGTCGAGCGGATCGCTCACAACCAGTCGGTAGATGTCAAGAAGAGACGTTGGGTTACCT
TCTGCTCTGCAGAATGGCCAACCTTTAACGTCGGATGGCCGCGAGACGGCACCTTTAACCGAGACCTCAT
CACCCAGGTTAAGATCAAGGTCTTTTCACCTGGCCCGCATGGACACCCAGACCAGGTCCCCTACATCGTG
ACCTGGGAAGCCTTGGCTTTTGACCCCCCTCCCTGGGTCAAGCCCTTTGTACACCCTAAGCCTCCGCCTC
CTCTTCCTCCATCCGCCCCGTCTCTCCCCCTTGAACCTCCTCGTTCGACCCCGCCTCGATCCTCCCTTTA
TCCAGCCCTCACTCCTTCTCTAGGCGCCGGAATTCCGAACAGTCTTCCGTAATAGAAGACACAAGGCTCG
AGCGGGATCAATTCCGCCCCCCCCCTAACGTTACTGGCCGAAGCCGCTTGGAATAAGGCCGGTGTGCGTT
TGTCTATATGTTATTTTCCACCATATTGCCGTCTTTTGGCAATGTGAGGGCCCGGAAACCTGGCCCTGTC
TTCTTGACGAGCATTCCTAGGGGTCTTTCCCCTCTCGCCAAAGGAATGCAAGGTCTGTTGAATGTCGTGA
AGGAAGCAGTTCCTCTGGAAGCTTCTTGAAGACAAACAACGTCTGTAGCGACCCTTTGCAGGCAGCGGAA
CCCCCCACCTGGCGACAGGTGCCTCTGCGGCCAAAAGCCACGTGTATAAGATACACCTGCAAAGGCGGCA
CAACCCCAGTGCCACGTTGTGAGTTGGATAGTTGTGGAAAGAGTCAAATGGCTCTCCTCAAGCGTATTCA
ACAAGGGGCTGAAGGATGCCCAGAAGGTACCCCATTGTATGGGATCTGATCTGGGGCCTCGGTGCACATG
CTTTACATGTGTTTAGTCGAGGTTAAAAAAACGTCTAGGCCCCCCGAACCACGGGGACGTGGTTTTCCTT
TGAAAAACACGATAATACCATGCCAGAGCCTTCTAAGTCTGCACCAGCCCCTAAGAAGGGATCTAAGAAA
GCCATCTCTAAGGCGCAGAAGAAGGATGGCAAGAAGCGCAAGCGCAGCCGCAAGGAGAGCTATTCGGTGT
ACGTGTACAAGGTGCTGAAGCAAGTGCACCCCGACACCGGCATCTCCTCCAAGGCCATGGGCATCATGAA
CTCGTTCGTGAACGACATCTTCGAGCGCATCGCGAGCGAGGCGTCCCGCCTGGCGCATTACAACAAGCGC
TCGACCATCACGTCCCGGGAGATCCAGACGGCCGTGCGCCTGCTGCTGCCCGGGGAGCTGGCCAAGCACG
CCGTGTCGGAGGGCACTAAGGCCGTCACCAAGTACACCAGCTCCAAGGACCCACCGGTCGCCACCGGATC
CACGGTCGCCACCATGGGCGAGGACCAGGTGGACCCCAGGCTGATCGACGGCAAGGGAGGAGGCGGGGGA
GGGGACTACAAAGACGATGACGACAAGGGAGGAGGCGGGGGAGGGGGCAAACCAATTCCAAACCCACTGC
TGGGACTGGATTCCACAGGCATGCTGATGGTGTAAGCGGCCGCGACTCTAGAGTCGACCTGCAGGCATGC
AAGCTTCAGGTAGCCGGCTAACGTTAACAACCGGTACCTCTAGAACTATAGCTAGCATGCGCAAATTTAA
AGCGCTGATATCGATAAAATAAAAGATTTTATTTAGTCTCCAGAAAAAGGGGGGAATGAAAGACCCCACC
TGTAGGTTTGGCAAGCTAGCTTAAGTAACGCCATTTTGCAAGGCATGGAAAATACATAACTGAGAATAGA
GAAGTTCAGATCAAGGTTAGGAACAGAGAGACAGCAGAATATGGGCCAAACAGGATATCTGTGGTAAGCA
GTTCCTGCCCCGGCTCAGGGCCAAGAACAGATGGTCCCCAGATGCGGTCCCGCCCTCAGCAGTTTCTAGA
GAACCATCAGATGTTTCCAGGGTGCCCCAAGGACCTGAAATGACCCTGTGCCTTATTTGAACTAACCAAT
CAGTTCGCTTCTCGCTTCTGTTCGCGCGCTTCTGCTCCCCGAGCTCAATAAAAGAGCCCACAACCCCTCA
CTCGGCGCGCCAGTCCTCCGATAGACTGCGTCGCCCGGGTACCCGTGTATCCAATAAACCCTCTTGCAGT
TGCATCCGACTTGTGGTCTCGCTGTTCCTTGGGAGGGTCTCCTCTGAGTGATTGACTACCCGTCAGCGGG
GGTCTTTCATGGGTAACAGTTTCTTGAAGTTGGAGAACAACATTCTGAGGGTAGGAGTCGAATATTAAGT
AATCCTGACTCAATTAGCCACTGTTTTGAATCCACATACTCCAATACTCCTGAAATAGTTCATTATGGAC
AGCGCAGAAAGAGCTGGGGAGAATTGTGAAATTGTTATCCGCTCACAATTCCACACAACATACGAGCCGG
AAGCATAAAGTGTAAAGCCTGGGGTGCCTAATGAGTGAGCTAACTCACATTAATTGCGTTGCGCTCACTG
CCCGCTTTCCAGTCGGGAAACCTGTCGTGCCAGCTGCATTAATGAATCGGCCAACGCGCGGGGAGAGGCG
GTTTGCGTATTGGGCGCTCTTCCGCTTCCTCGCTCACTGACTCGCTGCGCTCGGTCGTTCGGCTGCGGCG
AGCGGTATCAGCTCACTCAAAGGCGGTAATACGGTTATCCACAGAATCAGGGGATAACGCAGGAAAGAAC
ATGTGAGCAAAAGGCCAGCAAAAGGCCAGGAACCGTAAAAAGGCCGCGTTGCTGGCGTTTTTCCATAGGC
TCCGCCCCCCTGACGAGCATCACAAAAATCGACGCTCAAGTCAGAGGTGGCGAAACCCGACAGGACTATA
AAGATACCAGGCGTTTCCCCCTGGAAGCTCCCTCGTGCGCTCTCCTGTTCCGACCCTGCCGCTTACCGGA
TACCTGTCCGCCTTTCTCCCTTCGGGAAGCGTGGCGCTTTCTCATAGCTCACGCTGTAGGTATCTCAGTT
CGGTGTAGGTCGTTCGCTCCAAGCTGGGCTGTGTGCACGAACCCCCCGTTCAGCCCGACCGCTGCGCCTT
ATCCGGTAACTATCGTCTTGAGTCCAACCCGGTAAGACACGACTTATCGCCACTGGCAGCAGCCACTGGT
AACAGGATTAGCAGAGCGAGGTATGTAGGCGGTGCTACAGAGTTCTTGAAGTGGTGGCCTAACTACGGCT
ACACTAGAAGAACAGTATTTGGTATCTGCGCTCTGCTGAAGCCAGTTACCTTCGGAAAAAGAGTTGGTAG
CTCTTGATCCGGCAAACAAACCACCGCTGGTAGCGGTGGTTTTTTTGTTTGCAAGCAGCAGATTACGCGC
AGAAAAAAAGGATCTCAAGAAGATCCTTTGATCTTTTCTACGGGGTCTGACGCTCAGTGGAACGAAAACT
CACGTTAAGGGATTTTGGTCATGAGATTATCAAAAAGGATCTTCACCTAGATCCTTTTAAATTAAAAATG
AAGTTTTAAATCAATCTAAAGTATATATGAGTAAACTTGGTCTGACAGTTACCAATGCTTAATCAGTGAG
GCACCTATCTCAGCGATCTGTCTATTTCGTTCATCCATAGTTGCCTGACTCCCCGTCGTGTAGATAACTA
CGATACGGGAGGGCTTACCATCTGGCCCCAGTGCTGCAATGATACCGCGAGACCCACGCTCACCGGCTCC
AGATTTATCAGCAATAAACCAGCCAGCCGGAAGGGCCGAGCGCAGAAGTGGTCCTGCAACTTTATCCGCC
TCCATCCAGTCTATTAATTGTTGCCGGGAAGCTAGAGTAAGTAGTTCGCCAGTTAATAGTTTGCGCAACG
TTGTTGCCATTGCTACAGGCATCGTGGTGTCACGCTCGTCGTTTGGTATGGCTTCATTCAGCTCCGGTTC
CCAACGATCAAGGCGAGTTACATGATCCCCCATGTTGTGCAAAAAAGCGGTTAGCTCCTTCGGTCCTCCG
ATCGTTGTCAGAAGTAAGTTGGCCGCAGTGTTATCACTCATGGTTATGGCAGCACTGCATAATTCTCTTA
CTGTCATGCCATCCGTAAGATGCTTTTCTGTGACTGGTGAGTACTCAACCAAGTCATTCTGAGAATAGTG
TATGCGGCGACCGAGTTGCTCTTGCCCGGCGTCAATACGGGATAATACCGCGCCACATAGCAGAACTTTA
AAAGTGCTCATCATTGGAAAACGTTCTTCGGGGCGAAAACTCTCAAGGATCTTACCGCTGTTGAGATCCA
GTTCGATGTAACCCACTCGTGCACCCAACTGATCTTCAGCATCTTTTACTTTCACCAGCGTTTCTGGGTG
AGCAAAAACAGGAAGGCAAAATGCCGCAAAAAAGGGAATAAGGGCGACACGGAAATGTTGAATACTCATA
CTCTTCCTTTTTCAATATTATTGAAGCATTTATCAGGGTTATTGTCTCATGAGCGGATACATATTTGAAT
GTATTTAGAAAAATAAACAAATAGGGGTTCCGCGCACATTTCCCCGAAAAGTGCCACCTGACGTCTAAGA
AACCATTATTATCATGACATTAACCTATAAAAATAGGCGTATCACGAGGCCCTTTCGTCTCGCGCGTTTC
GGTGATGACGGTGAAAACCTCTGACACATGCAGCTCCCGGAGACGGTCACAGCTTGTCTGTAAGCGGATG
CCGGGAGCAGACAAGCCCGTCAGGGCGCGTCAGCGGGTGTTGGCGGGTGTCGGGGCTGGCTTAACTATGC
GGCATCAGAGCAGATTGTACTGAGAGTGCACCATATGCGGTGTGAAATACCGCACAGATGCGTAAGGAGA
AAATACCGCATCAGGCGCCATTCGCCATTCAGGCTGCGCAACTGTTGGGAAGGGCGATCGGTGCGGGCCT
CTTCGCTATTACGCCAGCTGGCGAAAGGGGGATGTGCTGCAAGGCGATTAAGTTGGGTAACGCCAGGG
Features (pLannotate 1.2.2; 20 found; start..end, strand, type, name):
     32..233     -  CDS            TcR (fragment): tetracycline efflux protein; tet; confers resistance to tetracycline
    234..332     +  CDS            env (fragment): murine leukemia virus gPr80 envelope polyprotein precursor; env; proteolytically cleaved into gp70SU and p15TM subunits
    374..890     +  LTR            5' LTR: 5' long terminal repeat from murine embryonic stem cell virus
    954..1295    +  misc_feature   MESV Ψ: packaging signal of murine embryonic stem cell virus
   1362..1778    +  CDS            gag (truncated): truncated Moloney murine leukemia virus (MMLV) gag gene lacking the start codon
   1837..2397    +  misc_feature   IRES: internal ribosome entry site (IRES) of the encephalomyocarditis virus (EMCV)
   2400..2777    +  CDS            H2bc3: H2B1B_MOUSE - Also known as Hist1h2bb Experimental evidence at protein level: Swiss-Prot protein existence level 1. Core component of nucleosome. Nucleosomes wrap and compact DNA into chromatin, limiting DNA accessibility to the cellular machineries which require DNA as a template. Histones thereby play a central role in transcription regulation, DNA repair, DNA replication and chromosomal stability. DNA accessibility is regulated via a complex set of post-translational modifications of histones, also called histone code, and nucleosome remodeling. From Mus musculus (Mouse).
   2873..2893    +  CDS            3xFLAG (fragment): three tandem FLAG® epitope tags
   2986..3016    +  misc_feature   MCS (fragment): pUC18/19 multiple cloning site
   3136..3650    +  LTR            3' LTR: 3' long terminal repeat from murine embryonic stem cell virus
   3812..3828    -  protein_bind   lac operator: The lac repressor binds to the lac operator to inhibit transcription in E. coli. This inhibition can be relieved by adding lactose or isopropyl-β-D-thiogalactopyranoside (IPTG). lac repressor encoded by lacI
   3836..3866    -  promoter       lac promoter: promoter for the E. coli lac operon
   3881..3902    -  protein_bind   CAP binding site: CAP binding activates transcription in the presence of cAMP. E. coli catabolite activator protein
   3915..4007    -  CDS            lacI (fragment): lac repressor; lacI; The lac repressor binds to the lac operator to inhibit transcription in E. coli. This inhibition can be relieved by adding lactose or isopropyl-β-D-thiogalactopyranoside (IPTG).
   4190..4778    -  rep_origin     ori: high-copy-number ColE1/pMB1/pBR322/pUC origin of replication
   4949..5809    -  CDS            AmpR: β-lactamase; bla; confers resistance to ampicillin, carbenicillin, and related antibiotics
   5810..5914    -  promoter       AmpR promoter: bla
   6009..6044    +  CDS            rop (fragment): Rop protein, which maintains plasmids at low copy number; rop
   6146..6245    +  misc_feature   bom (fragment): basis of mobility region from pBR322
   6251..32      -  CDS            lacZα (fragment) (across the origin): LacZα fragment of β-galactosidase; lacZ fragment
