[The description below was written by a language model from this plasmid's Addgene catalogue record and pLannotate feature annotations shown in this document.]
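Description:
pMIHP-16234 C.FLAG.V5 is an empty gammaretroviral backbone from the "Flow Code" series. According to the record, its p.MIHP backbone was derived from p.MIGII by replacing the GFP reporter with a histone carrying epitope tags. The plasmid is propagated in E. coli through a high-copy ColE1/pUC-type origin and selected with ampicillin via the β-lactamase gene. The remaining bacterial annotations (fragments of TcR, lacI, lacZα, rop and bom, plus lac promoter/operator elements) appear to be non-functional remnants of earlier cloning vectors.

The viral cassette is flanked by murine embryonic stem cell virus 5' and 3' LTRs. It includes the MESV Ψ packaging signal and a truncated, start-codon-less MMLV gag segment, which together allow the transcript to be packaged into retroviral particles when gag-pol and env are supplied in trans. No separate internal promoter is annotated, so expression is presumably driven by the 5' LTR. Downstream of gag sits an EMCV IRES followed by mouse histone H2B (H2bc3). The catalogue lists C, FLAG and V5 tags, but the automated annotation detects only a FLAG-type fragment after the histone, so the C and V5 epitopes are not confirmed by the feature table. No insert is present. In MIG-style vectors a gene of interest is normally cloned upstream of the IRES, so transduced cells would co-express it with the nuclear, epitope-marked histone.

This particular tag combination presumably acts as an antibody-detectable barcode that distinguishes transduced populations by flow cytometry. The record also notes that the plasmid is to be used with mRNAs, without elaborating further.
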