Addgene plasmid #237581: pMIHP-16234 C.FLAG.V5
Purpose: (Empty Backbone) C.FLAG.V5 Flow Code Plasmid This plasmid is to be used with mRNAs.
Depositing lab: Adrian Liston. Depositing organization: Babraham Institute.
Backbone
  Vector backbone: p.MIHP — made from p.MIGII with the GFP element being replaced with the histone epitopes
  Vector type: Retroviral
  Tag / fusion protein: C; FLAG; V5
Growth in bacteria
  Bacterial resistance: Ampicillin, 100 μg/mL
  Growth temperature: 30°C
  Growth strain: NEB Stable
  Copy number: Unknown
Gene/Insert
  Gene/Insert name: None
Terms and licenses: Academic/Nonprofit Terms; Industry Terms: Not Available to Industry
How to cite: pMIHP-16234 C.FLAG.V5 was a gift from Adrian Liston (Addgene plasmid # 237581 ; http://n2t.net/addgene:237581 ; RRID:Addgene_237581)
